Addgene plasmid #86697: pAAV-Puro_siKO-2TO
Purpose: (Empty Backbone) Tetracycline inducible (2TO version) expression of guide RNA targeted to AAVS1 locus
Depositing lab: Ludovic Vallier. Depositing organization: University of Cambridge. Publication: Optimized inducible shRNA and CRISPR/Cas9 platforms for in vitro studies of human development using hPSCs. Bertero A, Pawlowski M, Ortmann D, Snijders K, Yiangou L, Cardoso de Brito M, Brown S, Bernard WG, Cooper JD, Giacomelli E, Gambardella L, Hannan NR, Iyer D, Sampaziotis F, Serrano F, Zonneveld MC, Sinha S, Kotter M, Vallier L. Development. 2016 Dec 1;143(23):4405-4418. 10.1242/dev.138081 PubMed 27899508.
Backbone
  Vector backbone: pAAV-Puro_siKO
  Backbone manufacturer: Ludovic Vallier
  Backbone size (bp): 9585
  Modifications to backbone: Removed H1 TO and gRNA scaffold by digestion with BstBI and HincII. Replaced with a 2TO H1 promoter and gRNA scaffold.
  Vector type: Mammalian Expression, CRISPR
  Promoter: H1 2TO
  Selectable markers: Puromycin
Growth in bacteria
  Bacterial resistance: Ampicillin, 100 μg/mL
  Growth temperature: 37°C
  Growth strain: DH5alpha
  Copy number: High Copy
Gene/Insert
  Cloning method: Restriction Enzyme
  Sequencing primers: 5′ CGAACGCTGACGTCATCAACC; 3′ GGGCTATGAACTAATGACCCCG
Resource information
  A portion of this plasmid was derived from a plasmid made by: H1-TO promoter taken from pSuperior Neo (oligoengine)
Terms and licenses: Academic/Nonprofit Terms; Industry Terms: Not Available to Industry
How to cite: pAAV-Puro_siKO-2TO was a gift from Ludovic Vallier (Addgene plasmid # 86697 ; http://n2t.net/addgene:86697 ; RRID:Addgene_86697)
