[The description below was written by a language model from this plasmid's Addgene catalogue record and pLannotate feature annotations shown in this document.]
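Description:
pAAV-Puro_siKO-2TO is an empty-backbone donor plasmid for targeted integration of a tetracycline-inducible guide RNA cassette into the human AAVS1 safe-harbour locus. Despite the "pAAV" name, the annotated sequence contains no AAV ITRs. It is a plasmid gene-targeting vector whose payload is flanked by left and right homology arms from AAVS1, within intron 1 of PPP1R12C. In E. coli it replicates from a high-copy ColE1/pUC-type origin and is selected with ampicillin. The backbone also carries a Tn5-derived NeoR/KanR gene and remnants of lacZα, ccdB and lac regulatory elements, along with T3 and T7 promoters, none of which appear to be part of the functional payload.

Three units lie between the homology arms. The first is a promoterless gene trap made up of a splice acceptor, a puromycin N-acetyltransferase gene and a bGH polyadenylation signal. Puromycin resistance should therefore depend on splicing from the endogenous PPP1R12C transcript, which enriches for correctly targeted clones. The second is an H1 RNA polymerase III promoter carrying two tet operators (the "2TO" version, annotated as H1-2O2) placed upstream of the S. pyogenes gRNA scaffold, where a user-chosen guide sequence is cloned. This module replaced the single-operator H1 TO promoter and scaffold of the parental pAAV-Puro_siKO. The third is a CAG-type promoter (CMV enhancer, chicken β-actin promoter and chimeric intron) driving tetR with a bGH poly(A) signal. The constitutively expressed repressor binds the operators and silences guide transcription until tetracycline or doxycycline is added. The plasmid encodes no Cas9, so the nuclease must be supplied separately. The associated publication describes its use in inducible CRISPR/Cas9 knockout platforms in human pluripotent stem cells.
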