Features (pLannotate 1.2.2; 28 found; start..end, strand, type, name):
      2..94      +  CDS            lacI (fragment): lac repressor; lacI; The lac repressor binds to the lac operator to inhibit transcription in E. coli. This inhibition can be relieved by adding lactose or isopropyl-β-D-thiogalactopyranoside (IPTG).
    107..128     +  protein_bind   CAP binding site: CAP binding activates transcription in the presence of cAMP. E. coli catabolite activator protein
    143..173     +  promoter       lac promoter: promoter for the E. coli lac operon
    181..197     +  protein_bind   lac operator: The lac repressor binds to the lac operator to inhibit transcription in E. coli. This inhibition can be relieved by adding lactose or isopropyl-β-D-thiogalactopyranoside (IPTG). lac repressor encoded by lacI
    242..260     +  promoter       T3 promoter: promoter for bacteriophage T3 RNA polymerase
    295..1098    +  misc_feature   HA-L: left homology arm from the adeno-associated virus integration site (AAVS1) within intron 1 of the human PPP1R12C gene
   1105..1130    +  misc_feature   SA: splice acceptor site
   1217..1816    +  CDS            PuroR: puromycin N-acetyltransferase; pac from Streptomyces alboniger; confers resistance to puromycin
   1854..2078    +  polyA_signal   bGH poly(A) signal: bovine growth hormone polyadenylation signal
   2211..2305    +  promoter       H1-2O2 promoter: doxycycline-inducible variant of the human H1 RNA promoter (Henriksen et al., 2007)
   2340..2415    +  misc_RNA       gRNA scaffold: guide RNA scaffold for the Streptococcus pyogenes CRISPR/Cas9 system
   2494..2797    +  enhancer       CMV enhancer: human cytomegalovirus immediate early enhancer
   2799..3076    +  promoter       chicken β-actin promoter: No description available
   3078..4095    +  intron         chimeric intron: chimera between introns from chicken β-actin and rabbit β-globin
   4187..4804    +  CDS            tetR: TETR2_ECOLX - Experimental evidence at protein level: Swiss-Prot protein existence level 1. TetR is the repressor of the tetracycline resistance element; its N-terminal region forms a helix-turn-helix structure and binds DNA. Binding of tetracycline to TetR reduces the repressor affinity for the tetracycline resistance gene (tetA) promoter operator sites. From Escherichia coli.
   4840..4951    +  polyA_signal   bGH poly(A) signal: bovine growth hormone polyadenylation signal
   5049..5065    +  misc_feature   MCS (fragment): pBluescript multiple cloning site
   5081..5917    +  misc_feature   HA-R: right homology arm from the adeno-associated virus integration site (AAVS1) within intron 1 of the human PPP1R12C gene
   5952..5970    -  promoter       T7 promoter: promoter for bacteriophage T7 RNA polymerase
   5973..6120    +  CDS            lacZα (fragment): LacZα fragment of β-galactosidase; lacZ fragment
   6130..6433    +  CDS            ccdB (fragment): CcdB, a bacterial toxin that poisons DNA gyrase; ccdB; Plasmids containing the ccdB gene cannot be propagated in standard E. coli strains.
   6481..6750    +  CDS            tnpA (fragment): TN5P_ECOLX - Also known as tnp. Experimental evidence at protein level: Swiss-Prot protein existence level 1. Mediates transposition of transposon Tn5 by a 'cut and paste' mechanism. First, the monomeric transposase binds the 19 bp inverted DNA repeats flanking the transposon. Then, dimerization of the DNA- bound transposase creates a synaptic DNA complex. After nicking of the first DNA strand, excision of the transposon proceeds through a series of intermediates. The transposase then mediates the insertion of the transposon at a new site by strand transfer. The activity of the wild- type tran
   6782..7576    +  CDS            NeoR/KanR: aminoglycoside phosphotransferase from Tn5; aph(3')-II (or nptII); confers resistance to neomycin, kanamycin, and G418 (Geneticin®)
   7597..7647    -  misc_feature   bom (fragment): basis of mobility region from pBR322
   7674..7733    +  promoter       AmpR promoter (fragment): bla
   7826..8686    -  CDS            AmpR: β-lactamase; bla; confers resistance to ampicillin, carbenicillin, and related antibiotics
   8687..8739    -  promoter       AmpR promoter (fragment): bla
   8810..9398    +  rep_origin     ori: high-copy-number ColE1/pMB1/pBR322/pUC origin of replication
>Addgene plasmid #86697 | pAAV-Puro_siKO-2TO | depositor full sequence | sequence record 171428 | pAAV-Puro_siKO-2TO sequence 9579 bps
AGCGCCCAATACGCAAACCGCCTCTCCCCGCGCGTTGGCCGATTCATTAATGCAGCTGGCACGACAGGTT
TCCCGACTGGAAAGCGGGCAGTGAGCGCAACGCAATTAATGTGAGTTAGCTCACTCATTAGGCACCCCAG
GCTTTACACTTTATGCTTCCGGCTCGTATGTTGTGTGGAATTGTGAGCGGATAACAATTTCACACAGGAA
ACAGCTATGACCATGATTACGCCAAGCTCAGAATTAACCCTCACTAAAGGGACTAGTCCTGCAGGTTTAA
ACGAATTCGCCCTTTGCTTTCTCTGACCAGCATTCTCTCCCCTGGGCCTGTGCCGCTTTCTGTCTGCAGC
TTGTGGCCTGGGTCACCTCTACGGCTGGCCCAGATCCTTCCCTGCCGCCTCCTTCAGGTTCCGTCTTCCT
CCACTCCCTCTTCCCCTTGCTCTCTGCTGTGTTGCTGCCCAAGGATGCTCTTTCCGGAGCACTTCCTTCT
CGGCGCTGCACCACGTGATGTCCTCTGAGCGGATCCTCCCCGTGTCTGGGTCCTCTCCGGGCATCTCTCC
TCCCTCACCCAACCCCATGCCGTCTTCACTCGCTGGGTTCCCTTTTCCTTCTCCTTCTGGGGCCTGTGCC
ATCTCTCGTTTCTTAGGATGGCCTTCTCCGACGGATGTCTCCCTTGCGTCCCGCCTCCCCTTCTTGTAGG
CCTGCATCATCACCGTTTTTCTGGACAACCCCAAAGTACCCCGTCTCCCTGGCTTTAGCCACCTCTCCAT
CCTCTTGCTTTCTTTGCCTGGACACCCCGTTCTCCTGTGGATTCGGGTCACCTCTCACTCCTTTCATTTG
GGCAGCTCCCCTACCCCCCTTACCTCTCTAGTCTGTGCTAGCTCTTCCAGCCCCCTGTCATGGCATCTTC
CAGGGGTCCGAGAGCTCAGCTAGTCTTCTTCCTCCAACCCGGGCCCCTATGTCCACTTCAGGACAGCATG
TTTGCTGCCTCCAGGGATCCTGTGTCCCCGAGCTGGGACCACCTTATATTCCCAGGGCCGGTTAATGTGG
CTCTGGTTCTGGGTACTTTTATCTGTCCCCTCCACCCCACAGTGGGGCAAGCTTCTGACCTCTTCTCTTC
CTCCCACAGGGCCTCGAGAGTTCTGGCAGCGGAGAGGGCAGAGGAAGTCTTCTAACATGCGGTGACGTGG
AGGAGAATCCCGGCCCTAGGCTCGAGATGACCGAGTACAAGCCCACGGTGCGCCTCGCCACCCGCGACGA
CGTCCCCAGGGCCGTACGCACCCTCGCCGCCGCGTTCGCCGACTACCCCGCCACGCGCCACACCGTCGAT
CCGGACCGCCACATCGAGCGGGTCACCGAGCTGCAAGAACTCTTCCTCACGCGCGTCGGGCTCGACATCG
GCAAGGTGTGGGTCGCGGACGACGGCGCCGCGGTGGCGGTCTGGACCACGCCGGAGAGCGTCGAAGCGGG
GGCGGTGTTCGCCGAGATCGGCCCGCGCATGGCCGAGTTGAGCGGTTCCCGGCTGGCCGCGCAGCAACAG
ATGGAAGGCCTCCTGGCGCCGCACCGGCCCAAGGAGCCCGCGTGGTTCCTGGCCACCGTCGGCGTCTCGC
CCGACCACCAGGGCAAGGGTCTGGGCAGCGCCGTCGTGCTCCCCGGAGTGGAGGCGGCCGAGCGCGCCGG
GGTGCCCGCCTTCCTGGAGACCTCCGCGCCCCGCAACCTCCCCTTCTACGAGCGGCTCGGCTTCACCGTC
ACCGCCGACGTCGAGGTGCCCGAAGGACCGCGCACCTGGTGCATGACCCGCAAGCCCGGTGCCTGATCTA
GAGGGCCCGTTTAAACCCGCTGATCAGCCTCGACTGTGCCTTCTAGTTGCCAGCCATCTGTTGTTTGCCC
CTCCCCCGTGCCTTCCTTGACCCTGGAAGGTGCCACTCCCACTGTCCTTTCCTAATAAAATGAGGAAATT
GCATCGCATTGTCTGAGTAGGTGTCATTCTATTCTGGGGGGTGGGGTGGGGCAGGACAGCAAGGGGGAGG
ATTGGGAAGACAATAGCAGGCATGCTGGGGATGCGGTGGGCTCTATGGGTCAATTCGAACGCTGACGTCA
TCAACCCGCTCCAAGGAATCGCGGGCCCAGTGTCACTAGGCGGGAACACCCAGCGCGCGTGCGCCCTGGC
AGGAAGATGGCTGTGAGGGACAGGGGAGTGGCGCCCTGCAATATTTGCATGTCGCTATGTGTTCTGGGAA
ATCACCATAAACGTGAAATCCCTATCAGTGATAGAGACTTATAAGTTCCCTATCAGTGATAGAGATCCCT
GGTGCAGGTGGACTGACTCACCTGCACCTGTTTTAGAGCTAGAAATAGCAAGTTAAAATAAGGCTAGTCC
GTTATCAACTTGAAAAAGTGGCACCGAGTCGGTGCTTTTTTGTCGACCTCGACTAGTTATTAATAGTAAT
CAATTACGGGGTCATTAGTTCATAGCCCATATATGGAGTTCCGCGTTACATAACTTACGGTAAATGGCCC
GCCTGGCTGACCGCCCAACGACCCCCGCCCATTGACGTCAATAATGACGTATGTTCCCATAGTAACGCCA
ATAGGGACTTTCCATTGACGTCAATGGGTGGAGTATTTACGGTAAACTGCCCACTTGGCAGTACATCAAG
TGTATCATATGCCAAGTACGCCCCCTATTGACGTCAATGACGGTAAATGGCCCGCCTGGCATTATGCCCA
GTACATGACCTTATGGGACTTTCCTACTTGGCAGTACATCTACGTATTAGTCATCGCTATTACCATGGTC
GAGGTGAGCCCCACGTTCTGCTTCACTCTCCCCATCTCCCCCCCCTCCCCACCCCCAATTTTGTATTTAT
TTATTTTTTAATTATTTTGTGCAGCGATGGGGGCGGGGGGGGGGGGGGGGCGCGCGCCAGGCGGGGCGGG
GCGGGGCGAGGGGCGGGGCGGGGCGAGGCGGAGAGGTGCGGCGGCAGCCAATCAGAGCGGCGCGCTCCGA
AAGTTTCCTTTTATGGCGAGGCGGCGGCGGCGGCGGCCCTATAAAAAGCGAAGCGCGCGGCGGGCGGGGA
GTCGCTGCGACGCTGCCTTCGCCCCGTGCCCCGCTCCGCCGCCGCCTCGCGCCGCCCGCCCCGGCTCTGA
CTGACCGCGTTACTCCCACAGGTGAGCGGGCGGGACGGCCCTTCTCCTCCGGGCTGTAATTAGCGCTTGG
TTTAATGACGGCTTGTTTCTTTTCTGTGGCTGCGTGAAAGCCTTGAGGGGCTCCGGGAGGGCCCTTTGTG
CGGGGGGAGCGGCTCGGGGGGTGCGTGCGTGTGTGTGTGCGTGGGGAGCGCCGCGTGCGGCTCCGCGCTG
CCCGGCGGCTGTGAGCGCTGCGGGCGCGGCGCGGGGCTTTGTGCGCTCCGCAGTGTGCGCGAGGGGAGCG
CGGCCGGGGGCGGTGCCCCGCGGTGCGGGGGGGGCTGCGAGGGGAACAAAGGCTGCGTGCGGGGTGTGTG
CGTGGGGGGGTGAGCAGGGGGTGTGGGCGCGTCGGTCGGGCTGCAACCCCCCCTGCACCCCCCTCCCCGA
GTTGCTGAGCACGGCCCGGCTTCGGGTGCGGGGCTCCGTACGGGGCGTGGCGCGGGGCTCGCCGTGCCGG
GCGGGGGGTGGCGGCTGGTGGGGGTGCCGGGCGGGGCGGGGCCGCCTCGGGCCGGGGAGGGCTCGGGGGA
GGGGCGCGGCGGCCCCCGGAGCGCCGGCGGCTGTCGAGGCGCGGCGAGCCGCAGCCATTGCCTTTTATGG
TAATCGTGCGAGAGGGCGCAGGGACTTCCTTTGTCCCAAATCTGTGCGGAGCCGAAATCTGGGAGGCGCC
GCCGCACCCCCTCTAGCGGGCGCGGGGCGAAGCGGTGCGGCGCCGGCAGGAAGGAAATGGGCGGGGAGGG
CCTTCGTGCGTCGCCGCGCCGCCGTCCCCTTCTCCCTCTCCAGCCTCGGGGCTGTCCGCGGGGGGACGGC
TGCCTTCGGGGGGGACGGGGCAGGGCGGGGTTCGGCTTCTGGCGTGTGACCGGCGGCTCTAGAGCCTCTG
CTAACCATGTTCATGCCTTCTTCTTTTTCCTACAGCTCCTGGGCAACGTGCTGGTTATTGTGCTGTCTCA
TCATTTTGGCAAAGAATTAATTCGGATCCACCATGCCCAAGAAAAAGCGGAAGGTGTCCCGGCTGGACAA
GAGCAAAGTGATCAACAGCGCCCTGGAACTGCTGAACGAAGTGGGCATCGAGGGCCTGACCACCCGGAAG
CTGGCCCAGAAACTGGGCGTGGAACAGCCCACCCTGTACTGGCACGTGAAGAACAAGCGGGCCCTGCTGG
ACGCCCTGGCCATCGAGATGCTGGACCGGCACCACACACACTTTTGCCCCCTGGAAGGCGAAAGCTGGCA
GGACTTCCTGCGGAACAACGCCAAGAGCTTCAGATGCGCCCTGCTGAGCCACCGGGACGGCGCCAAAGTG
CACCTGGGCACCAGACCCACCGAGAAGCAGTACGAGACACTGGAAAACCAGCTGGCCTTCCTGTGCCAGC
AGGGCTTCAGCCTGGAAAACGCCCTGTACGCCCTGAGCGCCGTGGGCCACTTTACCCTGGGCTGCGTGCT
GGAAGATCAGGAACACCAGGTCGCCAAAGAGGAAAGAGAGACACCCACCACCGACAGCATGCCCCCCCTG
CTGAGACAGGCCATCGAGCTGTTCGATCATCAAGGCGCCGAGCCCGCCTTCCTGTTCGGCCTGGAACTGA
TCATCTGCGGCCTCGAGAAGCAGCTGAAGTGCGAGAGCGGCTCCCCCAGATGAACGCGTAGCTCGCTGAT
CAGCCTCGACTGTGCCTTCTAGTTGCCAGCCATCTGTTGTTTGCCCCTCCCCCGTGCCTTCCTTGACCCT
GGAAGGTGCCACTCCCACTGTCCTTTCCTAATAAAATGAGGAAATTGCATCGCATTGTCTGAGTAGGTGT
CATTCTATTCTGGGGGGTGGGGTGGGGCAGGACAGCAAGGGGGAGGATTGGGAAGAGAATAGCAGGCATG
CTGGGGGTCTCGAGGGGGGGCCCGGACAGTACTAAGCTTTACTAGGGACAGGATTGGTGACAGAAAAGCC
CCATCCTTAGGCCTCCTCCTTCCTAGTCTCCTGATATTGGGTCTAACCCCCACCTCCTGTTAGGCAGATT
CCTTATCTGGTGACACACCCCCATTTCCTGGAGCCATCTCTCTCCTTGCCAGAACCTCTAAGGTTTGCTT
ACGATGGAGCCAGAGAGGATCCTGGGAGGGAGAGCTTGGCAGGGGGTGGGAGGGAAGGGGGGGATGCGTG
ACCTGCCCGGTTCTCAGTGGCCACCCTGCGCTACCCTCTCCCAGAACCTGAGCTGCTCTGACGCGGCTGT
CTGGTGCGTTTCACTGATCCTGGTGCTGCAGCTTCCTTACACTTCCCAAGAGGAGAAGCAGTTTGGAAAA
ACAAAATCAGAATAAGTTGGTCCTGAGTTCTAACTTTGGCTCTTCACCTTTCTAGTCCCCAATTTATATT
GTTCCTCCGTGCGTCAGTTTTACCTGTGAGATAAGGCCAGTAGCCAGCCCCGTCCTGGCAGGGCTGTGGT
GAGGAGGGGGGTGTCCGTGTGGAAAACTCCCTTTGTGAGAATGGTGCGTCCTAGGTGTTCACCAGGTCGT
GGCCGCCTCTACTCCCTTTCTCTTTCTCCATCCTTCTTTCCTTAAAGAGTCCCCAGTGCTATCTGGGACA
TATTCCTCCGCCCAGAGCAGGGTCCCGCTTCCCTAAGGCCCTGCTCTGGGCTTCTGGGTTTGAGTCCTTG
GCAAGCCCAGGAGAGGCGCTCAGGCTTCCCTGTCCCCCTTCCTCGTCCACCATCTCATGCCCCTGGCTCT
CCTGCCCCTTCCCTACAGGGGTTCCTGGCTCTGCTCTAAGGGCGAATTCGCGGCCGCTAAATTCAATTCG
CCCTATAGTGAGTCGTATTACAATTCACTGGCCGTCGTTTTACAACGTCGTGACTGGGAAAACCCTGGCG
TTACCCAACTTAATCGCCTTGCAGCACATCCCCCTTTCGCCAGCTGGCGTAATAGCGAAGAGGCCCGCAC
CGATCGCCCTTCCCAACAGTTGCGCAGCCTATACGTACGGCAGTTTAAGGTTTACACCTATAAAAGAGAG
AGCCGTTATCGTCTGTTTGTGGATGTACAGAGTGATATTATTGACACGCCGGGGCGACGGATGGTGATCC
CCCTGGCCAGTGCACGTCTGCTGTCAGATAAAGTCTCCCGTGAACTTTACCCGGTGGTGCATATCGGGGA
TGAAAGCTGGCGCATGATGACCACCGATATGGCCAGTGTGCCGGTCTCCGTTATCGGGGAAGAAGTGGCT
GATCTCAGCCACCGCGAAAATGACATCAAAAACGCCATTAACCTGATGTTCTGGGGAATATAAATGTCAG
GCATGAGATTATCAAAAAGGATCTTCACCTAGATCCTTTTCACGTAGAAAGCCAGTCCGCAGAAACGGTG
CTGACCCCGGATGAATGTCAGCTACTGGGCTATCTGGACAAGGGAAAACGCAAGCGCAAAGAGAAAGCAG
GTAGCTTGCAGTGGGCTTACATGGCGATAGCTAGACTGGGCGGTTTTATGGACAGCAAGCGAACCGGAAT
TGCCAGCTGGGGCGCCCTCTGGTAAGGTTGGGAAGCCCTGCAAAGTAAACTGGATGGCTTTCTTGCCGCC
AAGGATCTGATGGCGCAGGGGATCAAGCTCTGATCAAGAGACAGGATGAGGATCGTTTCGCATGATTGAA
CAAGATGGATTGCACGCAGGTTCTCCGGCCGCTTGGGTGGAGAGGCTATTCGGCTATGACTGGGCACAAC
AGACAATCGGCTGCTCTGATGCCGCCGTGTTCCGGCTGTCAGCGCAGGGGCGCCCGGTTCTTTTTGTCAA
GACCGACCTGTCCGGTGCCCTGAATGAACTGCAAGACGAGGCAGCGCGGCTATCGTGGCTGGCCACGACG
GGCGTTCCTTGCGCAGCTGTGCTCGACGTTGTCACTGAAGCGGGAAGGGACTGGCTGCTATTGGGCGAAG
TGCCGGGGCAGGATCTCCTGTCATCTCACCTTGCTCCTGCCGAGAAAGTATCCATCATGGCTGATGCAAT
GCGGCGGCTGCATACGCTTGATCCGGCTACCTGCCCATTCGACCACCAAGCGAAACATCGCATCGAGCGA
GCACGTACTCGGATGGAAGCCGGTCTTGTCGATCAGGATGATCTGGACGAAGAGCATCAGGGGCTCGCGC
CAGCCGAACTGTTCGCCAGGCTCAAGGCGAGCATGCCCGACGGCGAGGATCTCGTCGTGACCCATGGCGA
TGCCTGCTTGCCGAATATCATGGTGGAAAATGGCCGCTTTTCTGGATTCATCGACTGTGGCCGGCTGGGT
GTGGCGGACCGCTATCAGGACATAGCGTTGGCTACCCGTGATATTGCTGAAGAGCTTGGCGGCGAATGGG
CTGACCGCTTCCTCGTGCTTTACGGTATCGCCGCTCCCGATTCGCAGCGCATCGCCTTCTATCGCCTTCT
TGACGAGTTCTTCTGAATTATTAACGCTTACAATTTCCTGATGCGGTATTTTCTCCTTACGCATCTGTGC
GGTATTTCACACCGCATCAGGTGGCACTTTTCGGGGAAATGTGCGCGGAACCCCTATTTGTTTATTTTTC
TAAATACATTCAAATATGTATCCGCTCATGAGATTATCAAAAAGGATCTTCACCTAGATCCTTTTAAATT
AAAAATGAAGTTTTAAATCAATCTAAAGTATATATGAGTAAACTTGGTCTGACAGTTACCAATGCTTAAT
CAGTGAGGCACCTATCTCAGCGATCTGTCTATTTCGTTCATCCATAGTTGCCTGACTCCCCGTCGTGTAG
ATAACTACGATACGGGAGGGCTTACCATCTGGCCCCAGTGCTGCAATGATACCGCGAGACCCACGCTCAC
CGGCTCCAGATTTATCAGCAATAAACCAGCCAGCCGGAAGGGCCGAGCGCAGAAGTGGTCCTGCAACTTT
ATCCGCCTCCATCCAGTCTATTAATTGTTGCCGGGAAGCTAGAGTAAGTAGTTCGCCAGTTAATAGTTTG
CGCAACGTTGTTGCCATTGCTACAGGCATCGTGGTGTCACGCTCGTCGTTTGGTATGGCTTCATTCAGCT
CCGGTTCCCAACGATCAAGGCGAGTTACATGATCCCCCATGTTGTGCAAAAAAGCGGTTAGCTCCTTCGG
TCCTCCGATCGTTGTCAGAAGTAAGTTGGCCGCAGTGTTATCACTCATGGTTATGGCAGCACTGCATAAT
TCTCTTACTGTCATGCCATCCGTAAGATGCTTTTCTGTGACTGGTGAGTACTCAACCAAGTCATTCTGAG
AATAGTGTATGCGGCGACCGAGTTGCTCTTGCCCGGCGTCAATACGGGATAATACCGCGCCACATAGCAG
AACTTTAAAAGTGCTCATCATTGGAAAACGTTCTTCGGGGCGAAAACTCTCAAGGATCTTACCGCTGTTG
AGATCCAGTTCGATGTAACCCACTCGTGCACCCAACTGATCTTCAGCATCTTTTACTTTCACCAGCGTTT
CTGGGTGAGCAAAAACAGGAAGGCAAAATGCCGCAAAAAAGGGAATAAGGGCGACACGGAAATGTTGAAT
ACTCATACTCTTCCTTTTTCAATATTATTGAAGCATTTATCAGGGTTATTGTCTCATGACCAAAATCCCT
TAACGTGAGTTTTCGTTCCACTGAGCGTCAGACCCCGTAGAAAAGATCAAAGGATCTTCTTGAGATCCTT
TTTTTCTGCGCGTAATCTGCTGCTTGCAAACAAAAAAACCACCGCTACCAGCGGTGGTTTGTTTGCCGGA
TCAAGAGCTACCAACTCTTTTTCCGAAGGTAACTGGCTTCAGCAGAGCGCAGATACCAAATACTGTTCTT
CTAGTGTAGCCGTAGTTAGGCCACCACTTCAAGAACTCTGTAGCACCGCCTACATACCTCGCTCTGCTAA
TCCTGTTACCAGTGGCTGCTGCCAGTGGCGATAAGTCGTGTCTTACCGGGTTGGACTCAAGACGATAGTT
ACCGGATAAGGCGCAGCGGTCGGGCTGAACGGGGGGTTCGTGCACACAGCCCAGCTTGGAGCGAACGACC
TACACCGAACTGAGATACCTACAGCGTGAGCTATGAGAAAGCGCCACGCTTCCCGAAGGGAGAAAGGCGG
ACAGGTATCCGGTAAGCGGCAGGGTCGGAACAGGAGAGCGCACGAGGGAGCTTCCAGGGGGAAACGCCTG
GTATCTTTATAGTCCTGTCGGGTTTCGCCACCTCTGACTTGAGCGTCGATTTTTGTGATGCTCGTCAGGG
GGGCGGAGCCTATGGAAAAACGCCAGCAACGCGGCCTTTTTACGGTTCCTGGCCTTTTGCTGGCCTTTTG
CTCACATGTTCTTTCCTGCGTTATCCCCTGATTCTGTGGATAACCGTATTACCGCCTTTGAGTGAGCTGA
TACCGCTCGCCGCAGCCGAACGACCGAGCGCAGCGAGTCAGTGAGCGAGGAAGCGGAAG
