>Addgene plasmid #86697 | pAAV-Puro_siKO-2TO | addgene partial sequence | sequence record 171429 | Addgene Partial NGS Result
TAATCGTGCGAGAGGGCGCAGGGACTTCCTTTGTCCCAAATCTGTGCGGAGCCGAAATCTGGGAGGCGCC
GCCGCACCCCCTCTAGCGGGCGCGGGGCGAAGCGGTGCGGCGCCGGCAGGAAGGAAATGGGCGGGGAGGG
CCTTCGTGCGTCGCCGCGCCGCCGTCCCCTTCTCCCTCTCCAGCCTCGGGGCTGTCCGCGGGGGGACGGC
TGCCTTCGGGGGGGACGGGGCAGGGCGGGGTTCGGCTTCTGGCGTGTGACCGGCGGCTCTAGAGCCTCTG
CTAACCATGTTCATGCCTTCTTCTTTTTCCTACAGCTCCTGGGCAACGTGCTGGTTATTGTGCTGTCTCA
TCATTTTGGCAAAGAATTAATTCGGATCCACCATGCCCAAGAAAAAGCGGAAGGTGTCCCGGCTGGACAA
GAGCAAAGTGATCAACAGCGCCCTGGAACTGCTGAACGAAGTGGGCATCGAGGGCCTGACCACCCGGAAG
CTGGCCCAGAAACTGGGCGTGGAACAGCCCACCCTGTACTGGCACGTGAAGAACAAGCGGGCCCTGCTGG
ACGCCCTGGCCATCGAGATGCTGGACCGGCACCACACACACTTTTGCCCCCTGGAAGGCGAAAGCTGGCA
GGACTTCCTGCGGAACAACGCCAAGAGCTTCAGATGCGCCCTGCTGAGCCACCGGGACGGCGCCAAAGTG
CACCTGGGCACCAGACCCACCGAGAAGCAGTACGAGACACTGGAAAACCAGCTGGCCTTCCTGTGCCAGC
AGGGCTTCAGCCTGGAAAACGCCCTGTACGCCCTGAGCGCCGTGGGCCACTTTACCCTGGGCTGCGTGCT
GGAAGATCAGGAACACCAGGTCGCCAAAGAGGAAAGAGAGACACCCACCACCGACAGCATGCCCCCCCTG
CTGAGACAGGCCATCGAGCTGTTCGATCATCAAGGCGCCGAGCCCGCCTTCCTGTTCGGCCTGGAACTGA
TCATCTGCGGCCTCGAGAAGCAGCTGAAGTGCGAGAGCGGCTCCCCCAGATGAACGCGTAGCTCGCTGAT
CAGCCTCGACTGTGCCTTCTAGTTGCCAGCCATCTGTTGTTTGCCCCTCCCCCGTGCCTTCCTTGACCCT
GGAAGGTGCCACTCCCACTGTCCTTTCCTAATAAAATGAGGAAATTGCATCGCATTGTCTGAGTAGGTGT
CATTCTATTCTGGGGGGTGGGGTGGGGCAGGACAGCAAGGGGGAGGATTGGGAAGAGAATAGCAGGCATG
CTGGGGGTCTCGAGGGGGGGCCCGGACAGTACTAAGCTTTACTAGGGACAGGATTGGTGACAGAAAAGCC
CCATCCTTAGGCCTCCTCCTTCCTAGTCTCCTGATATTGGGTCTAACCCCCACCTCCTGTTAGGCAGATT
CCTTATCTGGTGACACACCCCCATTTCCTGGAGCCATCTCTCTCCTTGCCAGAACCTCTAAGGTTTGCTT
ACGATGGAGCCAGAGAGGATCCTGGGAGGGAGAGCTTGGCAGGGGGTGGGAGGGAAGGGGGGGATGCGTG
ACCTGCCCGGTTCTCAGTGGCCACCCTGCGCTACCCTCTCCCAGAACCTGAGCTGCTCTGACGCGGCTGT
CTGGTGCGTTTCACTGATCCTGGTGCTGCAGCTTCCTTACACTTCCCAAGAGGAGAAGCAGTTTGGAAAA
ACAAAATCAGAATAAGTTGGTCCTGAGTTCTAACTTTGGCTCTTCACCTTTCTAGTCCCCAATTTATATT
GTTCCTCCGTGCGTCAGTTTTACCTGTGAGATAAGGCCAGTAGCCAGCCCCGTCCTGGCAGGGCTGTGGT
GAGGAGGGGGGTGTCCGTGTGGAAAACTCCCTTTGTGAGAATGGTGCGTCCTAGGTGTTCACCAGGTCGT
GGCCGCCTCTACTCCCTTTCTCTTTCTCCATCCTTCTTTCCTTAAAGAGTCCCCAGTGCTATCTGGGACA
TATTCCTCCGCCCAGAGCAGGGTCCCGCTTCCCTAAGGCCCTGCTCTGGGCTTCTGGGTTTGAGTCCTTG
GCAAGCCCAGGAGAGGCGCTCAGGCTTCCCTGTCCCCCTTCCTCGTCCACCATCTCATGCCCCTGGCTCT
CCTGCCCCTTCCCTACAGGGGTTCCTGGCTCTGCTCTAAGGGCGAATTCGCGGCCGCTAAATTCAATTCG
CCCTATAGTGAGTCGTATTACAATTCACTGGCCGTCGTTTTACAACGTCGTGACTGGGAAAACCCTGGCG
TTACCCAACTTAATCGCCTTGCAGCACATCCCCCTTTCGCCAGCTGGCGTAATAGCGAAGAGGCCCGCAC
CGATCGCCCTTCCCAACAGTTGCGCAGCCTATACGTACGGCAGTTTAAGGTTTACACCTATAAAAGAGAG
AGCCGTTATCGTCTGTTTGTGGATGTACAGAGTGATATTATTGACACGCCGGGGCGACGGATGGTGATCC
CCCTGGCCAGTGCACGTCTGCTGTCAGATAAAGTCTCCCGTGAACTTTACCCGGTGGTGCATATCGGGGA
TGAAAGCTGGCGCATGATGACCACCGATATGGCCAGTGTGCCGGTCTCCGTTATCGGGGAAGAAGTGGCT
GATCTCAGCCACCGCGAAAATGACATCAAAAACGCCATTAACCTGATGTTCTGGGGAATATAAATGTCAG
GCATGAGATTATCAAAAAGGATCTTCACCTAGATCCTTTTCACGTAGAAAGCCAGTCCGCAGAAACGGTG
CTGACCCCGGATGAATGTCAGCTACTGGGCTATCTGGACAAGGGAAAACGCAAGCGCAAAGAGAAAGCAG
GTAGCTTGCAGTGGGCTTACATGGCGATAGCTAGACTGGGCGGTTTTATGGACAGCAAGCGAACCGGAAT
TGCCAGCTGGGGCGCCCTCTGGTAAGGTTGGGAAGCCCTGCAAAGTAAACTGGATGGCTTTCTTGCCGCC
AAGGATCTGATGGCGCAGGGGATCAAGCTCTGATCAAGAGACAGGATGAGGATCGTTTCGCATGATTGAA
CAAGATGGATTGCACGCAGGTTCTCCGGCCGCTTGGGTGGAGAGGCTATTCGGCTATGACTGGGCACAAC
AGACAATCGGCTGCTCTGATGCCGCCGTGTTCCGGCTGTCAGCGCAGGGGCGCCCGGTTCTTTTTGTCAA
GACCGACCTGTCCGGTGCCCTGAATGAACTGCAAGACGAGGCAGCGCGGCTATCGTGGCTGGCCACGACG
GGCGTTCCTTGCGCAGCTGTGCTCGACGTTGTCACTGAAGCGGGAAGGGACTGGCTGCTATTGGGCGAAG
TGCCGGGGCAGGATCTCCTGTCATCTCACCTTGCTCCTGCCGAGAAAGTATCCATCATGGCTGATGCAAT
GCGGCGGCTGCATACGCTTGATCCGGCTACCTGCCCATTCGACCACCAAGCGAAACATCGCATCGAGCGA
GCACGTACTCGGATGGAAGCCGGTCTTGTCGATCAGGATGATCTGGACGAAGAGCATCAGGGGCTCGCGC
CAGCCGAACTGTTCGCCAGGCTCAAGGCGAGCATGCCCGACGGCGAGGATCTCGTCGTGACCCATGGCGA
TGCCTGCTTGCCGAATATCATGGTGGAAAATGGCCGCTTTTCTGGATTCATCGACTGTGGCCGGCTGGGT
GTGGCGGACCGCTATCAGGACATAGCGTTGGCTACCCGTGATATTGCTGAAGAGCTTGGCGGCGAATGGG
CTGACCGCTTCCTCGTGCTTTACGGTATCGCCGCTCCCGATTCGCAGCGCATCGCCTTCTATCGCCTTCT
TGACGAGTTCTTCTGAATTATTAACGCTTACAATTTCCTGATGCGGTATTTTCTCCTTACGCATCTGTGC
GGTATTTCACACCGCATCAGGTGGCACTTTTCGGGGAAATGTGCGCGGAACCCCTATTTGTTTATTTTTC
TAAATACATTCAAATATGTATCCGCTCATGAGATTATCAAAAAGGATCTTCACCTAGATCCTTTTAAATT
AAAAATGAAGTTTTAAATCAATCTAAAGTATATATGAGTAAACTTGGTCTGACAGTTACCAATGCTTAAT
CAGTGAGGCACCTATCTCAGCGATCTGTCTATTTCGTTCATCCATAGTTGCCTGACTCCCCGTCGTGTAG
ATAACTACGATACGGGAGGGCTTACCATCTGGCCCCAGTGCTGCAATGATACCGCGAGACCCACGCTCAC
CGGCTCCAGATTTATCAGCAATAAACCAGCCAGCCGGAAGGGCCGAGCGCAGAAGTGGTCCTGCAACTTT
ATCCGCCTCCATCCAGTCTATTAATTGTTGCCGGGAAGCTAGAGTAAGTAGTTCGCCAGTTAATAGTTTG
CGCAACGTTGTTGCCATTGCTACAGGCATCGTGGTGTCACGCTCGTCGTTTGGTATGGCTTCATTCAGCT
CCGGTTCCCAACGATCAAGGCGAGTTACATGATCCCCCATGTTGTGCAAAAAAGCGGTTAGCTCCTTCGG
TCCTCCGATCGTTGTCAGAAGTAAGTTGGCCGCAGTGTTATCACTCATGGTTATGGCAGCACTGCATAAT
TCTCTTACTGTCATGCCATCCGTAAGATGCTTTTCTGTGACTGGTGAATACTCAACCAAGTCATTCTGAG
AATAGTGTATGCGGCGACCGAGTTGCTCTTGCCCGGCGTCAATACGGGATAATACCGCGCCACATAGCAG
AACTTTAAAAGTGCTCATCATTGGAAAACGTTCTTCGGGGCGAAAACTCTCAAGGATCTTACCGCTGTTG
AGATCCAGTTCGATGTAACCCACTCGTGCACCCAACTGATCTTCAGCATCTTTTACTTTCACCAGCGTTT
CTGGGTGAGCAAAAACAGGAAGGCAAAATGCCGCAAAAAAGGGAATAAGGGCGACACGGAAATGTTGAAT
ACTCATACTCTTCCTTTTTCAATATTATTGAAGCATTTATCAGGGTTATTGTCTCATGACCAAAATCCCT
TAACGTGAGTTTTCGTTCCACTGAGCGTCAGACCCCGTAGAAAAGATCAAAGGATCTTCTTGAGATCCTT
TTTTTCTGCGCGTAATCTGCTGCTTGCAAACAAAAAAACCACCGCTACCAGCGGTGGTTTGTTTGCCGGA
TCAAGAGCTACCAACTCTTTTTCCGAAGGTAACTGGCTTCAGCAGAGCGCAGATACCAAATACTGTTCTT
CTAGTGTAGCCGTAGTTAGGCCACCACTTCAAGAACTCTGTAGCACCGCCTACATACCTCGCTCTGCTAA
TCCTGTTACCAGTGGCTGCTGCCAGTGGCGATAAGTCGTGTCTTACCGGGTTGGACTCAAGACGATAGTT
ACCGGATAAGGCGCAGCGGTCGGGCTGAACGGGGGGTTCGTGCACACAGCCCAGCTTGGAGCGAACGACC
TACACCGAACTGAGATACCTACAGCGTGAGCTATGAGAAAGCGCCACGCTTCCCGAAGGGAGAAAGGCGG
ACAGGTATCCGGTAAGCGGCAGGGTCGGAACAGGAGAGCGCACGAGGGAGCTTCCAGGGGGAAACGCCTG
GTATCTTTATAGTCCTGTCGGGTTTCGCCACCTCTGACTTGAGCGTCGATTTTTGTGATGCTCGTCAGGG
GGGCGGAGCCTATGGAAAAACGCCAGCAACGCGGCCTTTTTACGGTTCCTGGCCTTTTGCTGGCCTTTTG
CTCACATGTTCTTTCCTGCGTTATCCCCTGATTCTGTGGATAACCGTATTACCGCCTTTGAGTGAGCTGA
TACCGCTCGCCGCAGCCGAACGACCGAGCGCAGCGAGTCAGTGAGCGAGGAAGCGGAAGAGCGCCCAATA
CGCAAACCGCCTCTCCCCGCGCGTTGGCCGATTCATTAATGCAGCTGGCACGACAGGTTTCCCGACTGGA
AAGCGGGCAGTGAGCGCAACGCAATTAATGTGAGTTAGCTCACTCATTAGGCACCCCAGGCTTTACACTT
TATGCTTCCGGCTCGTATGTTGTGTGGAATTGTGAGCGGATAACAATTTCACACAGGAAACAGCTATGAC
CATGATTACGCCAAGCTCAGAATTAACCCTCACTAAAGGGACTAGTCCTGCAGGTTTAAACGAATTCGCC
CTTTGCTTTCTCTGACCAGCATTCTCTCCCCTGGGCCTGTGCCGCTTTCTGTCTGCAGCTTGTGGCCTGG
GTCACCTCTACGGCTGGCCCAGATCCTTCCCTGCCGCCTCCTTCAGGTTCCGTCTTCCTCCACTCCCTCT
TCCCCTTGCTCTCTGCTGTGTTGCTGCCCAAGGATGCTCTTTCCGGAGCACTTCCTTCTCGGCGCTGCAC
CACGTGATGTCCTCTGAGCGGATCCTCCCCGTGTCTGGGTCCTCTCCGGGCATCTCTCCTCCCTCACCCA
ACCCCATGCCGTCTTCACTCGCTGGGTTCCCTTTTCCTTCTCCTTCTGGGGCCTGTGCCATCTCTCGTTT
CTTAGGATGGCCTTCTCCGACGGATGTCTCCCTTGCGTCCCGCCTCCCCTTCTTGTAGGCCTGCATCATC
ACCGTTTTTCTGGACAACCCCAAAGTACCCCGTCTCCCTGGCTTTAGCCACCTCTCCATCCTCTTGCTTT
CTTTGCCTGGACACCCCGTTCTCCTGTGGATTCGGGTCACCTCTCACTCCTTTCATTTGGGCAGCTCCCC
TACCCCCCTTACCTCTCTAGTCTGTGCTAGCTCTTCCAGCCCCCTGTCATGGCATCTTCCAGGGGTCCGA
GAGCTCAGCTAGTCTTCTTCCTCCAACCCGGGCCCCTATGTCCACTTCAGGACAGCATGTTTGCTGCCTC
CAGGGATCCTGTGTCCCCGAGCTGGGACCACCTTATATTCCCAGGGCCGGTTAATGTGGCTCTGGTTCTG
GGTACTTTTATCTGTCCCCTCCACCCCACAGTGGGGCAAGCTTCTGACCTCTTCTCTTCCTCCCACAGGG
CCTCGAGAGTTCTGGCAGCGGAGAGGGCAGAGGAAGTCTTCTAACATGCGGTGACGTGGAGGAGAATCCC
GGCCCTAGGCTCGAGATGACCGAGTACAAGCCCACGGTGCGCCTCGCCACCCGCGACGACGTCCCCAGGG
CCGTACGCACCCTCGCCGCCGCGTTCGCCGACTACCCCGCCACGCGCCACACCGTCGATCCGGACCGCCA
CATCGAGCGGGTCACCGAGCTGCAAGAACTCTTCCTCACGCGCGTCGGGCTCGACATCGGCAAGGTGTGG
GTCGCGGACGACGGCGCCGCGGTGGCGGTCTGGACCACGCCGGAGAGCGTCGAAGCGGGGGCGGTGTTCG
CCGAGATCGGCCCGCGCATGGCCGAGTTGAGCGGTTCCCGGCTGGCCGCGCAGCAACAGATGGAAGGCCT
CCTGGCGCCGCACCGGCCCAAGGAGCCCGCGTGGTTCCTGGCCACCGTCGGCGTCTCGCCCGACCACCAG
GGCAAGGGTCTGGGCAGCGCCGTCGTGCTCCCCGGAGTGGAGGCGGCCGAGCGCGCCGGGGTGCCCGCCT
TCCTGGAGACCTCCGCGCCCCGCAACCTCCCCTTCTACGAGCGGCTCGGCTTCACCGTCACCGCCGACGT
CGAGGTGCCCGAAGGACCGCGCACCTGGTGCATGACCCGCAAGCCCGGTGCCTGATCTAGAGGGCCCGTT
TAAACCCGCTGATCAGCCTCGACTGTGCCTTCTAGTTGCCAGCCATCTGTTGTTTGCCCCTCCCCCGTGC
CTTCCTTGACCCTGGAAGGTGCCACTCCCACTGTCCTTTCCTAATAAAATGAGGAAATTGCATCGCATTG
TCTGAGTAGGTGTCATTCTATTCTGGGGGGTGGGGTGGGGCAGGACAGCAAGGGGGAGGATTGGGAAGAC
AATAGCAGGCATGCTGGGGATGCGGTGGGCTCTATGGGTCAATTCGAACGCTGACGTCATCAACCCGCTC
CAAGGAATCGCGGGCCCAGTGTCACTAGGCGGGAACACCCAGCGCGCGTGCGCCCTGGCAGGAAGATGGC
TGTGAGGGACAGGGGAGTGGCGCCCTGCAATATTTGCATGTCGCTATGTGTTCTGGGAAATCACCATAAA
CGTGAAATCCCTATCAGTGATAGAGACTTATAAGTTCCCTATCAGTGATAGAGATCCCTGGTGCAGGTGG
ACTGACTCACCTGCACCTGTTTTAGAGCTAGAAATAGCAAGTTAAAATAAGGCTAGTCCGTTATCAACTT
GAAAAAGTGGCACCGAGTCGGTGCTTTTTTGTCGACCTCGACTAGTTATTAATAGTAATCAATTACGGGG
TCATTAGTTCATAGCCCATATATGGAGTTCCGCGTTACATAACTTACGGTAAATGGCCCGCCTGGCTGAC
CGCCCAACGACCCCCGCCCATTGACGTCAATAATGACGTATGTTCCCATAGTAACGCCAATAGGGACTTT
CCATTGACGTCAATGGGTGGAGTATTTACGGTAAACTGCCCACTTGGCAGTACATCAAGTGTATCATATG
CCAAGTACGCCCCCTATTGACGTCAATGACGGTAAATGGCCCGCCTGGCATTATGCCCAGTACATGACCT
TATGGGACTTTCCTACTTGGCAGTACATCTACGTATTAGTCATCGCTATTACCATGGTCGAGGTGAGCCC
CACGTTCTGCTTCACTCTCCCCATCTCCCCCCCCTCCCCACCCCCAATTTTGTATTTATTTATTTTTTAA
TTATTTTGTGCAGCGATGGGGGCGGGGGGGG
